Addgene plasmid #163705: pAAV-CAG-GFP-mirNega
Purpose: pAAV plasmid to induce expression of universal negative control micro-RNA and EGFP
Depositing lab: Michisuke Yuzaki. Depositing organization: Keio University. Publication: MeCP2 Levels Regulate the 3D Structure of Heterochromatic Foci in Mouse Neurons. Ito-Ishida A, Baker SA, Sillitoe RV, Sun Y, Zhou J, Ono Y, Iwakiri J, Yuzaki M, Zoghbi HY. J Neurosci. 2020 Nov 4;40(45):8746-8766. doi: 10.1523/JNEUROSCI.1281-19.2020. Epub 2020 Oct 12. PubMed 33046553.
Backbone
  Vector backbone: pAAV
  Vector type: AAV
Growth in bacteria
  Bacterial resistance: Ampicillin, 100 μg/mL
  Growth temperature: 37°C
  Growth strain: NEB Stable
  Copy number: High Copy
Gene/Insert
  Gene/Insert name: mirNega and EGFP
  gRNA/shRNA sequence: TGCTGAAATGTACTGCGCGTGGAGACGTTTTGGCCACTGACTGACGTCTCCACGCAGTACATTT
  Species: Synthetic; Aequorea victoria
  Promoter: CAG
  Cloning method: Restriction Enzyme; 5′ cloning site BsrGI (not destroyed); 3′ cloning site EcoRV (destroyed during cloning)
  Sequencing primers: 5′ EGFP-C
Terms and licenses: Academic/Nonprofit Terms; Industry Terms: Not Available to Industry
How to cite: pAAV-CAG-GFP-mirNega was a gift from Michisuke Yuzaki (Addgene plasmid # 163705 ; http://n2t.net/addgene:163705 ; RRID:Addgene_163705)
