[The description below was written by a language model from this plasmid's Addgene catalogue record and pLannotate feature annotations shown in this document.]
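Description:
pAAV-CAG-GFP-mirNega is an adeno-associated virus transfer plasmid built on a pAAV backbone, designed to co-express EGFP and a universal negative control artificial microRNA in mammalian cells. It is propagated in E. coli through a high-copy ColE1/pUC-type origin and selected with ampicillin via the β-lactamase gene. An f1 phage origin is also present. The short lacZα, lacI, β-globin and SV40 large T antigen matches in the feature table are fragments, most likely backbone or regulatory-element remnants rather than functional genes. The recorded growth strain is a recombination-deficient one, which is a common choice for keeping the repeat-rich AAV2 inverted terminal repeats intact.

The two AAV2 ITRs flank the expression cassette and define the DNA that is packaged into AAV particles when replication, capsid and helper functions are supplied in trans. Within them, the CAG promoter (CMV enhancer, chicken β-actin promoter and chimeric intron sequences) drives strong, broadly active transcription of EGFP. Downstream of the EGFP coding sequence, the synthetic hairpin lies between 5′ and 3′ flanking sequences from mouse miR-155, so it is carried in the 3′ untranslated region of the same Pol II transcript and can be processed by the endogenous microRNA pathway. Green fluorescence therefore marks the cells that express the miRNA. A WPRE follows to enhance transcript stability and expression, and an SV40 polyadenylation signal is annotated after it, though on the reverse strand.

According to the record, the miRNA is a non-targeting control. The construct therefore most plausibly serves as the matched control for knockdown vectors of the same design, and the associated work concerns mouse neurons.
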