Features (pLannotate 1.2.2; 19 found; start..end, strand, type, name):
    182..770     -  rep_origin     ori: high-copy-number ColE1/pMB1/pBR322/pUC origin of replication
    941..1801    -  CDS            AmpR: β-lactamase; bla; confers resistance to ampicillin, carbenicillin, and related antibiotics
   1802..1906    -  promoter       AmpR promoter: bla
   1959..2387    -  rep_origin     f1 ori (sequence partly withheld): f1 bacteriophage origin of replication; arrow indicates direction of (+) strand synthesis
   2392..2461    -  CDS            lacZα (fragment): LacZα fragment of β-galactosidase; lacZ fragment
   2456..2588    -  repeat_region  AAV2 ITR (fragment): inverted terminal repeat of adeno-associated virus serotype 2 inverted
   2649..2897    +  enhancer       CMV enhancer (fragment): human cytomegalovirus immediate early enhancer
   2899..3176    +  promoter       chicken β-actin promoter: No description available
   3177..3312    +  intron         hybrid intron (fragment): hybrid between chicken β-actin (CBA) and minute virus of mice (MMV) introns (Gray et al., 2011)
   3401..3531    +  intron         chimeric intron (fragment): chimera between introns from chicken β-actin and rabbit β-globin
   3535..3606    +  CDS            HBB (fragment): HBB_COLGU - Experimental evidence at transcript level: Swiss-Prot protein existence level 2. Involved in oxygen transport from the lung to the various peripheral tissues. From Colobus guereza (Mantled guereza) (Eastern black-and-white colobus monkey).
   3610..4329    +  CDS            EGFP: the original enhanced GFP (Yang et al., 1996) mammalian codon-optimized
   4389..4415    +  ncRNA          5' miR-155: sequence upstream of the precursor of mouse miR-155 microRNA (Uva et al., 2013) miRNA
   4479..4520    +  ncRNA          3' miR-155: sequence downstream of the precursor of mouse miR-155 microRNA (Uva et al., 2013) miRNA
   4555..5143    +  misc_feature   WPRE: woodchuck hepatitis virus posttranscriptional regulatory element
   5186..5307    -  polyA_signal   SV40 poly(A) signal: SV40 polyadenylation signal
   5330..5398    -  CDS            large T antigen (fragment): large T antigen from SV40 (simian virus 40)
   5469..5602    +  repeat_region  AAV2 ITR: inverted terminal repeat of adeno-associated virus serotype 2 inverted
   5596..5652    -  CDS            lacI (fragment): lac repressor; lacI; The lac repressor binds to the lac operator to inhibit transcription in E. coli. This inhibition can be relieved by adding lactose or isopropyl-β-D-thiogalactopyranoside (IPTG).
>Addgene plasmid #163705 | pAAV-CAG-GFP-mirNega | addgene full sequence | sequence record 327841 | Addgene NGS Result
CTTCCGCTTCCTCGCTCACTGACTCGCTGCGCTCGGTCGTTCGGCTGCGGCGAGCGGTATCAGCTCACTC
AAAGGCGGTAATACGGTTATCCACAGAATCAGGGGATAACGCAGGAAAGAACATGTGAGCAAAAGGCCAG
CAAAAGGCCAGGAACCGTAAAAAGGCCGCGTTGCTGGCGTTTTTCCATAGGCTCCGCCCCCCTGACGAGC
ATCACAAAAATCGACGCTCAAGTCAGAGGTGGCGAAACCCGACAGGACTATAAAGATACCAGGCGTTTCC
CCCTGGAAGCTCCCTCGTGCGCTCTCCTGTTCCGACCCTGCCGCTTACCGGATACCTGTCCGCCTTTCTC
CCTTCGGGAAGCGTGGCGCTTTCTCATAGCTCACGCTGTAGGTATCTCAGTTCGGTGTAGGTCGTTCGCT
CCAAGCTGGGCTGTGTGCACGAACCCCCCGTTCAGCCCGACCGCTGCGCCTTATCCGGTAACTATCGTCT
TGAGTCCAACCCGGTAAGACACGACTTATCGCCACTGGCAGCAGCCACTGGTAACAGGATTAGCAGAGCG
AGGTATGTAGGCGGTGCTACAGAGTTCTTGAAGTGGTGGCCTAACTACGGCTACACTAGAAGAACAGTAT
TTGGTATCTGCGCTCTGCTGAAGCCAGTTACCTTCGGAAAAAGAGTTGGTAGCTCTTGATCCGGCAAACA
AACCACCGCTGGTAGCGGTGGTTTTTTTGTTTGCAAGCAGCAGATTACGCGCAGAAAAAAAGGATCTCAA
GAAGATCCTTTGATCTTTTCTACGGGGTCTGACGCTCAGTGGAACGAAAACTCACGTTAAGGGATTTTGG
TCATGAGATTATCAAAAAGGATCTTCACCTAGATCCTTTTAAATTAAAAATGAAGTTTTAAATCAATCTA
AAGTATATATGAGTAAACTTGGTCTGACAGTTACCAATGCTTAATCAGTGAGGCACCTATCTCAGCGATC
TGTCTATTTCGTTCATCCATAGTTGCCTGACTCCCCGTCGTGTAGATAACTACGATACGGGAGGGCTTAC
CATCTGGCCCCAGTGCTGCAATGATACCGCGAGACCCACGCTCACCGGCTCCAGATTTATCAGCAATAAA
CCAGCCAGCCGGAAGGGCCGAGCGCAGAAGTGGTCCTGCAACTTTATCCGCCTCCATCCAGTCTATTAAT
TGTTGCCGGGAAGCTAGAGTAAGTAGTTCGCCAGTTAATAGTTTGCGCAACGTTGTTGCCATTGCTACAG
GCATCGTGGTGTCACGCTCGTCGTTTGGTATGGCTTCATTCAGCTCCGGTTCCCAACGATCAAGGCGAGT
TACATGATCCCCCATGTTGTGCAAAAAAGCGGTTAGCTCCTTCGGTCCTCCGATCGTTGTCAGAAGTAAG
TTGGCCGCAGTGTTATCACTCATGGTTATGGCAGCACTGCATAATTCTCTTACTGTCATGCCATCCGTAA
GATGCTTTTCTGTGACTGGTGAGTACTCAACCAAGTCATTCTGAGAATAGTGTATGCGGCGACCGAGTTG
CTCTTGCCCGGCGTCAATACGGGATAATACCGCGCCACATAGCAGAACTTTAAAAGTGCTCATCATTGGA
AAACGTTCTTCGGGGCGAAAACTCTCAAGGATCTTACCGCTGTTGAGATCCAGTTCGATGTAACCCACTC
GTGCACCCAACTGATCTTCAGCATCTTTTACTTTCACCAGCGTTTCTGGGTGAGCAAAAACAGGAAGGCA
AAATGCCGCAAAAAAGGGAATAAGGGCGACACGGAAATGTTGAATACTCATACTCTTCCTTTTTCAATAT
TATTGAAGCATTTATCAGGGTTATTGTCTCATGAGCGGATACATATTTGAATGTATTTAGAAAAATAAAC
AAATAGGGGTTCCGCGCACATTTCCCCGAAAAGTGCCACCTAAATTGTAAGCGTTAATATTTTGTTAAAA
TTCGCGTTAAATTTTTGTTAAATCAGCTCATTTTTTAACCAATAGGCCGAAATCGGCAAAATCCCTTATA
AATCAAAAGAATAGACCGAGATAGGGT
[37 nt withheld, positions 2058-2094]
AAAGAACGTGGACTCCAACGTCAAAGG
[49 nt withheld, positions 2122-2170]
T
[91 nt withheld, positions 2172-2262]
G
[124 nt withheld, positions 2264-2387]
CCCATTCGCCATTCAGGCTGCGCAACTGTTGGGAAGGGCGATCGGTGCGGGCCTCTTCGCTATTACGCCA
GCTGCGCGCTCGCTCGCTCACTGAGGCCGCCCGGGCAAAGCCCGGGCGTCGGGCGACCTTTGGTCGCCCG
GCCTCAGTGAGCGAGCGAGCGCGCAGAGAGGGAGTGGCCAACTCCATCACTAGGGGTTCCTTGTAGTTAA
TGATTAACCCGCCATGCTACTTATCTACGTAGCCATGCTCTAGGAAGAGTACCATTGACGTCAATAATGA
CGTATGTTCCCATAGTAACGCCAATAGGGACTTTCCATTGACGTCAATGGGTGGAGTATTTACGGTAAAC
TGCCCACTTGGCAGTACATCAAGTGTATCATATGCCAAGTACGCCCCCTATTGACGTCAATGACGGTAAA
TGGCCCGCCTGGCATTATGCCCAGTACATGACCTTATGGGACTTTCCTACTTGGCAGTACATCTACGTAT
TAGTCATCGCTATTACCATGGTCGAGGTGAGCCCCACGTTCTGCTTCACTCTCCCCATCTCCCCCCCCTC
CCCACCCCCAATTTTGTATTTATTTATTTTTTAATTATTTTGTGCAGCGATGGGGGCGGGGGGGGGGGGG
GGGCGCGCGCCRGGSGGGGGGGGGGGGGGSGGGGGGSGGGGSGGGGSGRGGCGGAGAGGTGCGGCGGCAG
CCAATCAGAGCGGCGCGCTCCGAAAGTTTCCTTTTATGGCGAGGCGGCGGCGGCGGCGGCCCTATAAAAA
GCGAAGCGCGCGGCGGGCGGGAGTCGCTGCGCGCTGCCTTCGCCCCGTGCCCCGCTCCGCCGCCGCCTCG
CGCCGCCCGCCCCGGCTCTGACTGACCGCGTTACTCCCACAGGTGAGCGGGCGGGACGGCCCTTCTCCTC
CGGGCTGTAATTAGCGCTTGGTTTAATGACGGCTTGTTTCTTTTCTGTGGCTGCGTGAAAGCCTTGAGGG
GCTCCGGGAGGGCCCTTTGTGCGGGGGGAGCGGCTCGGGGCTGTCCGCGGGGGGACGGCTGCCTTCGGGG
GGGACGGGGCAGGGCGGGGTTCGGCTTCTGGCGTGTGACCGGCGGCTCTAGAGCCTCTGCTAACCATGTT
CATGCCTTCTTCTTTTTCCTACAGCTCCTGGGCAACGTGCTGGTTATTGTGCTGTCTCATCATTTTGGCA
AAGAATTGGATCCCCGGGTACCGGTCGCCACCATGGTGAGCAAGGGCGAGGAGCTGTTCACCGGGGTGGT
GCCCATCCTGGTCGAGCTGGACGGCGACGTAAACGGCCACAAGTTCAGCGTGTCCGGCGAGGGCGAGGGC
GATGCCACCTACGGCAAGCTGACCCTGAAGTTCATCTGCACCACCGGCAAGCTGCCCGTGCCCTGGCCCA
CCCTCGTGACCACCCTGACCTACGGCGTGCAGTGCTTCAGCCGCTACCCCGACCACATGAAGCAGCACGA
CTTCTTCAAGTCCGCCATGCCCGAAGGCTACGTCCAGGAGCGCACCATCTTCTTCAAGGACGACGGCAAC
TACAAGACCCGCGCCGAGGTGAAGTTCGAGGGCGACACCCTGGTGAACCGCATCGAGCTGAAGGGCATCG
ACTTCAAGGAGGACGGCAACATCCTGGGGCACAAGCTGGAGTACAACTACAACAGCCACAACGTCTATAT
CATGGCCGACAAGCAGAAGAACGGCATCAAGGTGAACTTCAAGATCCGCCACAACATCGAGGACGGCAGC
GTGCAGCTCGCCGACCACTACCAGCAGAACACCCCCATCGGCGACGGCCCCGTGCTGCTGCCCGACAACC
ACTACCTGAGCACCCAGTCCGCCCTGAGCAAAGACCCCAACGAGAAGCGCGATCACATGGTCCTGCTGGA
GTTCGTGACCGCCGCCGGGATCACTCTCGGCATGGACGAGCTGTACAAGTAAGCTAAGCACTTCGTGGCC
GTCGATCGTTTAAAGGGAGGTAGTGAGTCGACCAGTGGATCCTGGAGGCTTGCTGAAGGCTGTATGCTGA
AATGTACTGCGCGTGGAGACGTTTTGGCCACTGACTGACGTCTCCACGCAGTACATTTCAGGACACAAGG
CCTGTTACTAGCACTCACATGGAACAAATGGCCCAGATCTGGCCGCACTCGAATCAAGCTTATCGATAAT
CAACCTCTGGATTACAAAATTTGTGAAAGATTGACTGGTATTCTTAACTATGTTGCTCCTTTTACGCTAT
GTGGATACGCTGCTTTAATGCCTTTGTATCATGCTATTGCTTCCCGTATGGCTTTCATTTTCTCCTCCTT
GTATAAATCCTGGTTGCTGTCTCTTTATGAGGAGTTGTGGCCCGTTGTCAGGCAACGTGGCGTGGTGTGC
ACTGTGTTTGCTGACGCAACCCCCACTGGTTGGGGCATTGCCACCACCTGTCAGCTCCTTTCCGGGACTT
TCGCTTTCCCCCTCCCTATTGCCACGGCGGAACTCATCGCCGCCTGCCTTGCCCGCTGCTGGACAGGGGC
TCGGCTGTTGGGCACTGACAATTCCGTGGTGTTGTCGGGGAAATCATCGTCCTTTCCTTGGCTGCTCGCC
TGTGTTGCCACCTGGATTCTGCGCGGGACGTCCTTCTGCTACGTCCCTTCGGCCCTCAATCCAGCGGACC
TTCCTTCCCGCGGCCTGCTGCCGGCTCTGCGGCCTCTTCCGCGTCTTCGCCTTCGCCCTCAGACGAGTCG
GATCTCCCTTTGGGCCGCCTCCCCGCATCGATACCGTCGACCCGGGCGGCCGCTTCGAGCAGACATGATA
AGATACATTGATGAGTTTGGACAAACCACAACTAGAATGCAGTGAAAAAAATGCTTTATTTGTGAAATTT
GTGATGCTATTGCTTTATTTGTAACCATTATAAGCTGCAATAAACAAGTTAACAACAACAATTGCATTCA
TTTTATGTTTCAGGTTCAGGGGGAGATGTGGGAGGTTTTTTAAAGCAAGTAAAACCTCTACAAATGTGGT
AAAATCGATAAGGATCTTCCTAGAGCATGGCTACGTAGATAAGTAGCATGGCGGGTTAATCATTAACTAC
AAGGAACCCCTAGTGATGGAGTTGGCCACTCCCTCTCTGCGCGCTCGCTCGCTCACTGAGGCCGGGCGAC
CAAAGGTCGCCCGACGCCCGGGCTTTGCCCGGGCGGCCTCAGTGAGCGAGCGAGCGCGCAGCTGCATTAA
TGAATCGGCCAACGCGCGGGGAGAGGCGGTTTGCGTATTGGGCGCT
