>Addgene plasmid #163705 | pAAV-CAG-GFP-mirNega | depositor partial sequence | sequence record 317397 | Read by EGFP forward primer
NNNNNNNNNGGNNNAGCTGGAGTACAACTACAACAGCCACAACGTCTATATCATGGCCGACAAGCAGAAG
AACGGCATCAAGGTGAACTTCAAGATCCGCCACAACATCGAGGACGGCAGCGTGCAGCTCGCCGACCACT
ACCAGCAGAACACCCCCATCGGCGACGGCCCCGTGCTGCTGCCCGACAACCACTACCTGAGCACCCAGTC
CGCCCTGAGCAAAGACCCCAACGAGAAGCGCGATCACATGGTCCTGCTGGAGTTCGTGACCGCCGCCGGG
ATCACTCTCGGCATGGACGAGCTGTACAAGTAAGCTAAGCACTTCGTGGCCGTCGATCGTTTAAAGGGAG
GTAGTGAGTCGACCAGTGGATCCTGGAGGCTTGCTGAAGGCTGTATGCTGAAATGTACTGCGCGTGGAGA
CGTTTTGGCCACTGACTGACGTCTCCACGCAGTACATTTCAGGACACAAGGCCTGTTACTAGCACTCACA
TGGAACAAATGGCCCAGATCTGGCCGCACTCGAATCAAGCTTATCGATAATCAACCTCTGGATTACAAAA
TTTGTGAAAGATTGACTGGTATTCTTAACTATGTTGCTCCTTTTACGCTATGTGGATACGCTGCTTTAAT
GCCTTTGTATCATGCTATTGCTTCCCGTATGGCTTTCATTTTCTCCTCCTTGTATAAATCCTGGTTGCTG
TCTCTTTATGAGGAGTTGTGGCCCGTTGTCAGGCAACGTGGCGTGGTGTGCACTGTGTTTGCTGACGCAA
CCCCCACTGGTTGGGGCATTGCCACCACCTGTCAGCTCCTTTCCGGGACTTTCGCTTTCCCCCTCCCTAT
TGCCACGGCGGAACTCATCGCCGCCTGCCTTGCCCGCTGCTGGACAGGGGCTCGGCTGTTGGGCACTGAC
AATTCCGNGGNGTTGTCGGGGAAATCATCGTCCTTTCNTGGCTGCNNNCTGTGTGCNCCTGGATNTNNNN
GGACNNNCTCTGCNNGTCCTTCGGCCNAATCAGCGGACTTCTTCCNNGGCTGNNGCGGTNNGGGNCNTTC
GGNTTNNNCTNNCCNNANNNNNNNNANNNCTTGGGCCNTNCCGNNNANNNNCNCCGGGGNNNTCGANAAA
NNAAAAANN
